>Addgene plasmid #158971 | pCSIIbsr_2pabPAC | addgene full sequence | sequence record 313691 | Addgene NGS Result
GGCTCCGGTGCCCGTCAGTGGGCAGAGCGCACATCGCCCACAGTCCCCGAGAAGTTGGGGGGAGGGGTCG
GCAATTGAACCGGTGCCTAGAGAAGGTGGCGCGGGGTAAACTGGGAAAGTGATGTCGTGTACTGGCTCCG
CCTTTTTCCCGAGGGTGGGGGAGAACCGTATATAAGTGCAGTAGTCGCCGTGAACGTTCTTTTTCGCAAC
GGGTTTGCCGCCAGAACACAGGTAAGTGCCGTGTGTGGTTCCCGCGGGCCTGGCCTCTTTACGGGTTATG
GCCCTTGCGTGCCTTGAATTACTTCCACCTGGCTCCAGTACGTGATTCTTGATCCCGAGCTGGAGCCAGG
GGCGGGCCTTGCGCTTTAGGAGCCCCTTCGCCTCGTGCTTGAGTTGAGGCCTGGCCTGGGCGCTGGGGCC
GCCGCGTGCGAATCTGGTGGCACCTTCGCGCCTGTCTCGCTGCTTTCGATAAGTCTCTAGCCATTTAAAA
TTTTTGATGACCTGCTGCGACGCTTTTTTTCTGGCAAGATAGTCTTGTAAATGCGGGCCAGGATCTGCAC
ACTGGTATTTCGGTTTTTGGGGCCGCGGGCGGCGACGGGGCCCGTGCGTCCCAGCGCACATGTTCGGCGA
GGCGGGGCCTGCGAGCGCGGCCACCGAGAATCGGACGGGGGTAGTCTCAAGCTGGCCGGCCTGCTCTGGT
GCCTGGCCTCGCGCCGCCGTGTATCGCCCCGCCCTGGGCGGCAAGGCTGGCCCGGTCGGCACCAGTTGCG
TGAGCGGAAAGATGGCCGCTTCCCGGCCCTGCTCCAGGGGGCTCAAAATGGAGGACGCGGCGCTCGGGAG
AGCGGGCGGGTGAGTCACCCACACAAAGGAAAGGGGCCTTTCCGTCCTCAGCCGTCGCTTCATGTGACTC
CACGGAGTACCGGGCGCCGTCCAGGCACCTCGATTAGTTCTGGAGCTTTTGGAGTACGTCGTCTTTAGGT
TGGGGGGAGGGGTTTTATGCGATGGAGTTTCCCCACACTGAGTGGGTGGAGACTGAAGTTAGGCCAGCTT
GGCACTTGATGTAATTCTCCTTGGAATTTGCCCTTTTTGAGTTTGGATCTTGGTTCATTCTCAAGCCTCA
GACAGTGGTTCAAAGTTTTTTTCTTCCATTTCAGGTGTCGTGAACACGCTACCGGTCTCGACGAATTCAC
CATGGTGAGCAAGGGCGAGGAGACCACAATGGGCGTAATCAAGCCCGACATGAAGATCAAGCTGAAGATG
GAGGGCAACGTGAATGGCCACGCCTTCGTGATCGAGGGCGAGGGCGAGGGCAAGCCCTACGACGGCACCA
ACACCATCAACCTGGAGGTGAAGGAGGGAGCCCCCCTGCCCTTCTCCTACGACATTCTGACCACCGCGTT
CGCCTACGGCAACAGGGCCTTCACCAAGTACCCCGACGACATCCCCAACTACTTCAAGCAGTCCTTCCCC
GAGGGCTACTCTTGGGAGCGCACCATGACCTTCGAGGACAAGGGCATCGTGAAGGTGAAGTCCGACATCT
CCATGGAGGAGGACTCCTTCATCTACGAGATACACCTCAAGGGCGAGAACTTCCCCCCCAACGGCCCCGT
GATGCAGAAGAAGACCACCGGCTGGGACGCCTCCACCGAGAGGATGTACGTGCGCGACGGCGTGCTGAAG
GGCGACGTCAAGCACAAGCTGCTGCTGGAGGGCGGCGGCCACCACCGCGTTGACTTCAAGACCATCTACA
GGGCCAAGAAGGCGGTGAAGCTGCCCGACTATCACTTTGTGGACCACCGCATCGAGATCCTGAACCACGA
CAAGGACTACAACAAGGTGACCGTTTACGAGAGCGCCGTGGCCCGCATGATGAAGCGGCTGGTGTACATC
AGCAAGATCAGCGGCCACCTGAGCCTGGAAGAGATCCAGCGGATCGGCAAGGTGTCCATCAAGAACAACC
AGCGGGACAACATCACCGGCGTGCTGCTGTACCTGCAGGGCCTGTTCTTCCAGATCCTGGAAGGCGAGAA
CGAGAAGGTGGACAAGCTGTACAAGAAAATCCTGGTGGACGACCGGCACACCAACATCCTGTGCCTGAAA
ACCGAGTACGACATCACCGACCGGATGTTCCCCAACTGGGCCATGAAAACCATCAACCTGAACGAGAACA
GCGAGCTGATGATCCAGCCCATCAAGAGCCTGCTGCAGACCATCACCCAGAGCCACCGGGTGCTGGAAAA
GTACATGCCCGCCAGAGTGATCTACCTGATCAACCAGGGCATCAACCCCCTGACCGTGGAGCCCCAGCTG
GTCGAGAAGATCATCTTCTTCAGCGACATCCTGGCCTTCAGCACCCTGACCGAGAAGCTGCCCGTGAACG
AGGTGGTCATCCTGGTCAACCGGTACTTCAGCATCTGCACCCGGATCATCAGCGCCTACGGCGGCGAAGT
GACCAAGTTCATCGGCGACTGCGTGATGGCCAGCTTCACCAAAGAGCAGGGCGACGCCGCCATCCGGACC
AGCCTGGACATCATCTCCGAGCTGAAGCAGCTGCGGCACCACGTGGAGGCCACCAACCCCCTGCACCTGC
TGTACACCGGCATCGGCCTGAGCTACGGCCACGTGATCGAGGGCAACATGGGCAGCAGCCTGAAGATGGA
CCACACCCTGCTGGGGGACGCCGTGAACGTGGCCGCCAGGCTGGAAGCCCTGACAAGACAGCTGCCCTAC
GCCCTGGCCTTTACAGCCGGCGTGAAGAAGTGCTGCCAGGCCCAGTGGACCTTCATCAACCTGGGAGCCC
ACCAGGTCAAGGGCAAGCAGGAAGCCATCGAGGTCTACACCGTGAATGAGGCCCAGAAGTACTACGACAC
CCTGCAGATCACCCAGCTGATCCGGCAGACCCTGGAAAACGACAAGTAAGGATCCGCCCCTCTCCCTCCC
CCCCCCCTAACGTTACTGGCCGAAGCCGCTTGGAATAAGGCCGGTGTGCGTTTGTCTATATGTTATTTTC
CACCATATTGCCGTCTTTTGGCAATGTGAGGGCCCGGAAACCTGGCCCTGTCTTCTTGACGAGCATTCCT
AGGGGTCTTTCCCCTCTCGCCAAAGGAATGCAAGGTCTGTTGAATGTCGTGAAGGAAGCAGTTCCTCTGG
AAGCTTCTTGAAGACAAACAACGTCTGTAGCGACCCTTTGCAGGCAGCGGAACCCCCCACCTGGCGACAG
GTGCCTCTGCGGCCAAAAGCCACGTGTATAAGATACACCTGCAAAGGCGGCACAACCCCAGTGCCACGTT
GTGAGTTGGATAGTTGTGGAAAGAGTCAAATGGCTCTCCTCAAGCGTATTCAACAAGGGGCTGAAGGATG
CCCAGAAGGTACCCCATTGTATGGGATCTGATCTGGGGCCTCGGTACACATGCTTTACATGTGTTTAGTC
GAGGTTAAAAAAACGTCTAGGCCCCCCGAACCACGGGGACGTGGTTTTCCTTTGAAAAACACGATGATAA
TATGGCCACAACCATGGCCAAGCCTTTGTCTCAAGAAGAATCCACCCTCATTGAAAGAGCAACGGCTACA
ATCAACAGCATCCCCATCTCTGAAGACTACAGCGTCGCCAGCGCAGCTCTCTCTAGCGACGGCCGCATCT
TCACTGGTGTCAATGTATATCATTTTACTGGGGGACCTTGTGCAGAACTCGTGGTGCTGGGCACTGCTGC
TGCTGCGGCAGCTGGCAACCTGACTTGTATCGTCGCGATCGGAAATGAGAACAGGGGCATCTTGAGCCCC
TGCGGACGGTGCCGACAGGTGCTTCTCGATCTGCATCCTGGGATCAAAGCCATAGTGAAGGACAGTGATG
GACAGCCGACGGCAGTTGGGATTCGTGAATTGCTGCCCTCTGGTTATGTGTGGGAGGGCTAAGTCGAGCC
TCTAGAGTTAACATCGAGGGATCAAGCTTATCGATAATCAACCTCTGGATTACAAAATTTGTGAAAGATT
GACTGGTATTCTTAACTATGTTGCTCCTTTTACGCTATGTGGATACGCTGCTTTAATGCCTTTGTATCAT
GCTATTGCTTCCCGTATGGCTTTCATTTTCTCCTCCTTGTATAAATCCTGGTTGCTGTCTCTTTATGAGG
AGTTGTGGCCCGTTGTCAGGCAACGTGGCGTGGTGTGCACTGTGTTTGCTGACGCAACCCCCACTGGTTG
GGGCATTGCCACCACCTGTCAGCTCCTTTCCGGGACTTTCGCTTTCCCCCTCCCTATTGCCACGGCGGAA
CTCATCGCCGCCTGCCTTGCCCGCTGCTGGACAGGGGCTCGGCTGTTGGGCACTGACAATTCCGTGGTGT
TGTCGGGGAAGCTGACGTCCTTTCCATGGCTGCTCGCCTGTGTTGCCACCTGGATTCTGCGCGGGACGTC
CTTCTGCTACGTCCCTTCGGCCCTCAATCCAGCGGACCTTCCTTCCCGCGGCCTGCTGCCGGCTCTGCGG
CCTCTTCCGCGTCTTCGCCTTCGCCCTCAGACGAGTCGGATCTCCCTTTGGGCCGCCTCCCCGCATCGAT
ACCGTCGAGACCTAGAAAAACATGGAGCAATCACAAGTAGCAATACAGCAGCTACCAATGCTGATTGTGC
CTGGCTAGAAGCACAAGAGGAGGAGGAGGTGGGTTTTCCAGTCACACCTCAGGTACCTTTAAGACCAATG
ACTTACAAGGCAGCTGTAGATCTTAGCCACTTTTTAAAAGAAAAGGGGGGACTGGAAGGGCTAATTCACT
CCCAACGAAGACAAGATATCCTTGATCTGTGGATCTACCACACACAAGGCTACTTCCCTGATTGGCAGAA
CTACACACCAGGGCCAGGGATCAGATATCCACTGACCTTTGGATGGTGCTACAAGCTAGTACCAGTTGAG
CAAGAGAAGGTAGAAGAAGCCAATGAAGGAGAGAACACCCGCTTGTTACACCCTGTGAGCCTGCATGGGA
TGGATGACCCGGAGAGAGAAGTATTAGAGTGGAGGTTTGACAGCCGCCTAGCATTTCATCACATGGCCCG
AGAGCTGCATCCGGACTGTACTGGGTCTCTCTGGTTAGACCAGATCTGAGCCTGGGAGCTCTCTGGCTAA
CTAGGGAACCCACTGCTTAAGCCTCAATAAAGCTTGCCTTGAGTGCTTCAAGTAGTGTGTGCCCGTCTGT
TGTGTGACTCTGGTAACTAGAGATCCCTCAGACCCTTTTAGTCAGTGTGGAAAATCTCTAGCAGGGCCCG
TTTAAACCCGCTGATCAGCCTCGACTGTGCCTTCTAGTTGCCAGCCATCTGTTGTTTGCCCCTCCCCCGT
GCCTTCCTTGACCCTGGAAGGTGCCACTCCCACTGTCCTTTCCTAATAAAATGAGGAAATTGCATCGCAT
TGTCTGAGTAGGTGTCATTCTATTCTGGGGGGTGGGGTGGGGCAGGACAGCAAGGGGGAGGATTGGGAAG
ACAATAGCAGGCATGCTGGGGATGCGGTGGGCTCTATGGCTTCTGAGGCGGAAAGAACCAGCTGGGGCTC
TAGGGGGTATCCCC
[124 nt withheld, positions 5545-5668]
C
[91 nt withheld, positions 5670-5760]
A
[49 nt withheld, positions 5762-5810]
CCTTTGACGTTGGAGTCCACGTTCTTT
[37 nt withheld, positions 5838-5874]
ACCCTATCTCGGTCTATTCTTTTGATTTATAAGGGATTTTGCCGATTTCGGCCTATTGGTTAAAAAATGA
GCTGATTTAACAAAAATTTAACGCGAATTAATTCTGTGGAATGTGTGTCAGTTAGGGTGTGGAAAGTCCC
CAGGCTCCCCAGCAGGCAGAAGTATGCAAAGCATGCATCTCAATTAGTCAGCAACCAGGTGTGGAAAGTC
CCCAGGCTCCCCAGCAGGCAGAAGTATGCAAAGCATGCATCTCAATTAGTCAGCAACCATAGTCCCGCCC
CTAACTCCGCCCATCCCGCCCCTAACTCCGCCCAGTTCCGCCCATTCTCCGCCCCATGGCTGACTAATTT
TTTTTATTTATGCAGAGGCCGAGGCCGCCTCTGCCTCTGAGCTATTCCAGAAGTAGTGAGGAGGCTTTTT
TGGAGGCCTAGGCTTTTGCAAAAAGCTCCCGGGAGCTTGTATATCCATTTTCGGATCTGATCAGCACGTG
TTGACAATTAATCATCGGCATAGTATATCGGCATAGTATAATACGACAAGGTGAGGAACTAAACCATGGC
CAAGTTGACCAGTGCCGTTCCGGTGCTCACCGCGCGCGACGTCGCCGGAGCGGTCGAGTTCTGGACCGAC
CGGCTCGGGTTCTCCCGGGACTTCGTGGAGGACGACTTCGCCGGTGTGGTCCGGGACGACGTGACCCTGT
TCATCAGCGCGGTCCAGGACCAGGTGGTGCCGGACAACACCCTGGCCTGGGTGTGGGTGCGCGGCCTGGA
CGAGCTGTACGCCGAGTGGTCGGAGGTCGTGTCCACGAACTTCCGGGACGCCTCCGGGCCGGCCATGACC
GAGATCGGCGAGCAGCCGTGGGGGCGGGAGTTCGCCCTGCGCGACCCGGCCGGCAACTGCGTGCACTTCG
TGGCCGAGGAGCAGGACTGACACGTGCTACGAGATTTCGATTCCACCGCCGCCTTCTATGAAAGGTTGGG
CTTCGGAATCGTTTTCCGGGACGCCGGCTGGATGATCCTCCAGCGCGGGGATCTCATGCTGGAGTTCTTC
GCCCACCCCAACTTGTTTATTGCAGCTTATAATGGTTACAAATAAAGCAATAGCATCACAAATTTCACAA
ATAAAGCATTTTTTTCACTGCATTCTAGTTGTGGTTTGTCCAAACTCATCAATGTATCTTATCATGTCTG
TATACCGTCGACCTCTAGCTAGAGCTTGGCGTAATCATGGTCATAGCTGTTTCCTGTGTGAAATTGTTAT
CCGCTCACAATTCCACACAACATACGAGCCGGAAGCATAAAGTGTAAAGCCTGGGGTGCCTAATGAGTGA
GCTAACTCACATTAATTGCGTTGCGCTCACTGCCCGCTTTCCAGTCGGGAAACCTGTCGTGCCAGCTGCA
TTAATGAATCGGCCAACGCGCGGGGAGAGGCGGTTTGCGTATTGGGCGCTCTTCCGCTTCCTCGCTCACT
GACTCGCTGCGCTCGGTCGTTCGGCTGCGGCGAGCGGTATCAGCTCACTCAAAGGCGGTAATACGGTTAT
CCACAGAATCAGGGGATAACGCAGGAAAGAACATGTGAGCAAAAGGCCAGCAAAAGGCCAGGAACCGTAA
AAAGGCCGCGTTGCTGGCGTTTTTCCATAGGCTCCGCCCCCCTGACGAGCATCACAAAAATCGACGCTCA
AGTCAGAGGTGGCGAAACCCGACAGGACTATAAAGATACCAGGCGTTTCCCCCTGGAAGCTCCCTCGTGC
GCTCTCCTGTTCCGACCCTGCCGCTTACCGGATACCTGTCCGCCTTTCTCCCTTCGGGAAGCGTGGCGCT
TTCTCATAGCTCACGCTGTAGGTATCTCAGTTCGGTGTAGGTCGTTCGCTCCAAGCTGGGCTGTGTGCAC
GAACCCCCCGTTCAGCCCGACCGCTGCGCCTTATCCGGTAACTATCGTCTTGAGTCCAACCCGGTAAGAC
ACGACTTATCGCCACTGGCAGCAGCCACTGGTAACAGGATTAGCAGAGCGAGGTATGTAGGCGGTGCTAC
AGAGTTCTTGAAGTGGTGGCCTAACTACGGCTACACTAGAAGAACAGTATTTGGTATCTGCGCTCTGCTG
AAGCCAGTTACCTTCGGAAAAAGAGTTGGTAGCTCTTGATCCGGCAAACAAACCACCGCTGGTAGCGGTG
GTTTTTTTGTTTGCAAGCAGCAGATTACGCGCAGAAAAAAAGGATCTCAAGAAGATCCTTTGATCTTTTC
TACGGGGTCTGACGCTCAGTGGAACGAAAACTCACGTTAAGGGATTTTGGTCATGAGATTATCAAAAAGG
ATCTTCACCTAGATCCTTTTAAATTAAAAATGAAGTTTTAAATCAATCTAAAGTATATATGAGTAAACTT
GGTCTGACAGTTACCAATGCTTAATCAGTGAGGCACCTATCTCAGCGATCTGTCTATTTCGTTCATCCAT
AGTTGCCTGACTCCCCGTCGTGTAGATAACTACGATACGGGAGGGCTTACCATCTGGCCCCAGTGCTGCA
ATGATACCGCGAGACCCACGCTCACCGGCTCCAGATTTATCAGCAATAAACCAGCCAGCCGGAAGGGCCG
AGCGCAGAAGTGGTCCTGCAACTTTATCCGCCTCCATCCAGTCTATTAATTGTTGCCGGGAAGCTAGAGT
AAGTAGTTCGCCAGTTAATAGTTTGCGCAACGTTGTTGCCATTGCTACAGGCATCGTGGTGTCACGCTCG
TCGTTTGGTATGGCTTCATTCAGCTCCGGTTCCCAACGATCAAGGCGAGTTACATGATCCCCCATGTTGT
GCAAAAAAGCGGTTAGCTCCTTCGGTCCTCCGATCGTTGTCAGAAGTAAGTTGGCCGCAGTGTTATCACT
CATGGTTATGGCAGCACTGCATAATTCTCTTACTGTCATGCCATCCGTAAGATGCTTTTCTGTGACTGGT
GAGTACTCAACCAAGTCATTCTGAGAATAGTGTATGCGGCGACCGAGTTGCTCTTGCCCGGCGTCAATAC
GGGATAATACCGCGCCACATAGCAGAACTTTAAAAGTGCTCATCATTGGAAAACGTTCTTCGGGGCGAAA
ACTCTCAAGGATCTTACCGCTGTTGAGATCCAGTTCGATGTAACCCACTCGTGCACCCAACTGATCTTCA
GCATCTTTTACTTTCACCAGCGTTTCTGGGTGAGCAAAAACAGGAAGGCAAAATGCCGCAAAAAAGGGAA
TAAGGGCGACACGGAAATGTTGAATACTCATACTCTTCCTTTTTCAATATTATTGAAGCATTTATCAGGG
TTATTGTCTCATGAGCGGATACATATTTGAATGTATTTAGAAAAATAAACAAATAGGGGTTCCGCGCACA
TTTCCCCGAAAAGTGCCACCTGACGTCGACGGATCGGGAGATCTCCCGATCCCCTATGGTGCACTCTCAG
TACAATCTGCTCTGATGCCGCATAGTTAAGCCAGTATCTGCTCCCTGCTTGTGTGTTGGAGGTCGCTGAG
TAGTGCGCGAGCAAAATTTAAGCTACAACAAGGCAAGGCTTGACCGACAATTGCATGAAGAATCTGCTTA
GGGTTAGGCGTTTTGCGCTGCTTCGCGATGTACGGGCCAGATATACGCGTTGACATTGATTATTGACTAG
TTATTAATAGTAATCAATTACGGGGTCATTAGTTCATAGCCCATATATGGAGTTCCGCGTTACATAACTT
ACGGTAAATGGCCCGCCTGGCTGACCGCCCAACGACCCCCGCCCATTGACGTCAATAATGACGTATGTTC
CCATAGTAACGCCAATAGGGACTTTCCATTGACGTCAATGGGTGGAGTATTTACGGTAAACTGCCCACTT
GGCAGTACATCAAGTGTATCATATGCCAAGTACGCCCCCTATTGACGTCAATGACGGTAAATGGCCCGCC
TGGCATTATGCCCAGTACATGACCTTATGGGACTTTCCTACTTGGCAGTACATCTACGTATTAGTCATCG
CTATTACCATGGTGATGCGGTTTTGGCAGTACATCAATGGGCGTGGATAGCGGTTTGACTCACGGGGATT
TCCAAGTCTCCACCCCATTGACGTCAATGGGAGTTTGTTTTGGCACCAAAATCAACGGGACTTTCCAAAA
TGTCGTAACAACTCCGCCCCATTGACGCAAATGGGCGGTAGGCGTGTACGGTGGGAGGTCTATATAAGCA
GCGCGTTTTGCCTGTACTGGGTCTCTCTGGTTAGACCAGATCTGAGCCTGGGAGCTCTCTGGCTAACTAG
GGAACCCACTGCTTAAGCCTCAATAAAGCTTGCCTTGAGTGCTTCAAGTAGTGTGTGCCCGTCTGTTGTG
TGACTCTGGTAACTAGAGATCCCTCAGACCCTTTTAGTCAGTGTGGAAAATCTCTAGCAGTGGCGCCCGA
ACAGGGACTTGAAAGCGAAAGGGAAACCAGAGGAGCTCTCTCGACGCAGGACTCGGCTTGCTGAAGCGCG
CACGGCAAGAGGCGAGGGGCGGCGACTGGTGAGTACGCCAAAAATTTTGACTAGCGGAGGCTAGAAGGAG
AGAGATGGGTGCGAGAGCGTCAGTATTAAGCGGGGGAGAATTAGATCGCGATGGGAAAAAATTCGGTTAA
GGCCAGGGGGAAAGAAAAAATATAAATTAAAACATATAGTATGGGCAAGCAGGGAGCTAGAACGATTCGC
AGTTAATCCTGGCCTGTTAGAAACATCAGAAGGCTGTAGACAAATACTGGGACAGCTACAACCATCCCTT
CAGACAGGATCAGAAGAACTTAGATCATTATATAATACAGTAGCAACCCTCTATTGTGTGCATCAAAGGA
TAGAGATAAAAGACACCAAGGAAGCTTTAGACAAGATAGAGGAAGAGCAAAACAAAAGTAAGACCACCGC
ACAGCAAGGGCCGCTGATCTTCAGACCTGGAGGAGGAGATATGAGGGACAATTGGAGAAGTGAATTATAT
AAATATAAAGTAGTAAAAATTGAACCATTAGGAGTAGCACCCACCAAGGCAAAGAGAAGAGTGGTGCAGA
GAGAAAAAAGAGCAGTGGGAATAGGAGCTTTGTTCCTTGGGTTCTTGGGAGCAGCAGGAAGCACTATGGG
CGCAGCGTCAATGACGCTGACGGTACAGGCCAGACAATTATTGTCTGGTATAGTGCAGCAGCAGAACAAT
TTGCTGAGGGCTATTGAGGCGCAACAGCATCTGTTGCAACTCACAGTCTGGGGCATCAAGCAGCTCCAGG
CAAGAATCCTGGCTGTGGAAAGATACCTAAAGGATCAACAGCTCCTGGGGATTTGGGGTTGCTCTGGAAA
ACTCATTTGCACCACTGCTGTGCCTTGGAATGCTAGTTGGAGTAATAAATCTCTGGAACAGATTTGGAAT
CACACGACCTGGATGGAGTGGGACAGAGAAATTAACAATTACACAAGCTTAATACACTCCTTAATTGAAG
AATCGCAAAACCAGCAAGAAAAGAATGAACAAGAATTATTGGAATTAGATAAATGGGCAAGTTTGTGGAA
TTGGTTTAACATAACAAATTGGCTGTGGTATATAAAATTATTCATAATGATAGTAGGAGGCTTGGTAGGT
TTAAGAATAGTTTTTGCTGTACTTTCTATAGTGAATAGAGTTAGGCAGGGATATTCACCATTATCGTTTC
AGACCCACCTCCCAACCCCGAGGGGACCCGACAGGCCCGAAGGAATAGAAGAAGAAGGTGGAGAGAGAGA
CAGAGACAGATCCATTCGATTAGTGAACGGATCTACAAATGGCAGTATTCATCCACAATTTTAAAAGAAA
AGGGGGGATTGGGGGGTACAGTGCAGGGGAAAGAATAGTAGACATAATAGCAACAGACATACAAACTAAA
GAATTACAAAAACAAATTACAAAAATTCAAAATTTTCGGGTTTATTACAGGGACAGCAGAAATTCACTTT
GAATTAATTCAAGCTTCGTGA
Features (pLannotate 1.2.2; 31 found; start..end, strand, type, name):
      1..1163    +  promoter       EF-1α promoter: strong constitutive promoter for human elongation factor EF-1α
   1192..1866    +  CDS            mTFP1: mTFP1 is a basic (constitutively fluorescent) cyan fluorescent protein published in 2006, derived from Clavularia sp.. It has low acid sensitivity.
   2927..3513    +  misc_feature   IRES2: internal ribosome entry site (IRES) of the encephalomyocarditis virus (EMCV)
   3514..3912    +  CDS            BSD: blasticidin S deaminase; Aspergillus terreus BSD; confers resistance to blasticidin
   3956..4544    +  misc_feature   WPRE: woodchuck hepatitis virus posttranscriptional regulatory element
   4469..5056    +  CDS            nef: NEF_HV112 - Experimental evidence at protein level: Swiss-Prot protein existence level 1. Extracellular Nef protein targets CD4(+) T-lymphocytes for apoptosis by interacting with CXCR4 surface receptors. From Human immunodeficiency virus type 1 group M subtype B (isolate PCV12) (HIV-1).
   5063..5243    +  LTR            5' LTR (truncated): truncated 5' long terminal repeat (LTR) from HIV-1
   5275..5499    +  polyA_signal   bGH poly(A) signal: bovine growth hormone polyadenylation signal
   5503..5524    +  promoter       SV40 promoter (fragment): SV40 enhancer and early promoter
   5545..5973    +  rep_origin     f1 ori (sequence partly withheld): f1 bacteriophage origin of replication; arrow indicates direction of (+) strand synthesis
   5987..6316    +  promoter       SV40 promoter: SV40 enhancer and early promoter
   6364..6411    +  promoter       EM7 promoter: synthetic bacterial promoter&nbsp
   6430..6804    +  CDS            BleoR: antibiotic-binding protein; Sh ble from Streptoalloteichus hindustanus; confers resistance to bleomycin, phleomycin, and Zeocin™
   6814..6939    +  CDS            ble (fragment): BLE_KLEPN - Experimental evidence at protein level: Swiss-Prot protein existence level 1. Binding protein with a strong affinity to the bleomycin family of antibiotics. Binds to CL990; an antimitotic-antibiotic compound. From Klebsiella pneumoniae.
   6934..7055    +  polyA_signal   SV40 poly(A) signal: SV40 polyadenylation signal
   7126..7148    -  protein_bind   lac operator (fragment): The lac repressor binds to the lac operator to inhibit transcription in E. coli. This inhibition can be relieved by adding lactose or isopropyl-β-D-thiogalactopyranoside (IPTG). lac repressor encoded by lacI
   7152..7182    -  promoter       lac promoter: promoter for the E. coli lac operon
   7197..7218    -  protein_bind   CAP binding site: CAP binding activates transcription in the presence of cAMP. E. coli catabolite activator protein
   7231..7323    -  CDS            lacI (fragment): lac repressor; lacI; The lac repressor binds to the lac operator to inhibit transcription in E. coli. This inhibition can be relieved by adding lactose or isopropyl-β-D-thiogalactopyranoside (IPTG).
   7506..8094    -  rep_origin     ori: high-copy-number ColE1/pMB1/pBR322/pUC origin of replication
   8265..9125    -  CDS            AmpR: β-lactamase; bla; confers resistance to ampicillin, carbenicillin, and related antibiotics
   9126..9230    -  promoter       AmpR promoter: bla
   9289..9341    -  misc_feature   bom (fragment): basis of mobility region from pBR322
   9496..9875    +  enhancer       CMV enhancer: human cytomegalovirus immediate early enhancer
   9876..10075   +  promoter       CMV promoter: human cytomegalovirus (CMV) immediate early promoter
  10093..10273   +  LTR            5' LTR (truncated): truncated 5' long terminal repeat (LTR) from HIV-1
  10320..10445   +  misc_feature   HIV-1 Ψ: packaging signal of human immunodeficiency virus type 1
  10429..10767   +  CDS            HIV-1 gag (fragment): gag protein from human immunodeficiency virus 1; gag
  10937..11170   +  misc_feature   RRE: The Rev response element (RRE) of HIV-1 allows for Rev-dependent mRNA export from the nucleus to the cytoplasm.
  11547..11647   +  CDS            Rev (fragment): human immunodeficiency virus 1 (HIV-1) Rev protein; rev; enhances nuclear export of unspliced and incompletely spliced viral mRNAs
  11673..11790   +  misc_feature   cPPT/CTS: central polypurine tract and central termination sequence of HIV-1
