[The description below was written by a language model from this plasmid's Addgene catalogue record and pLannotate feature annotations shown in this document.]
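Description:
pCSIIbsr_2pabPAC is an HIV-1-based lentiviral transfer plasmid of about 11.8 kb, built on the pCSIIbsr backbone for stable expression in mammalian cells. It is propagated in E. coli through a high-copy ColE1/pUC-type origin with ampicillin resistance. The backbone also carries an f1 origin and an SV40/EM7-driven bleomycin/Zeocin resistance cassette that lies outside the viral genome. A CMV enhancer/promoter fused to a truncated 5' LTR drives transcription of the viral RNA in packaging cells. Downstream come the Ψ packaging signal with a gag fragment, the Rev response element and the cPPT/CTS. A second truncated LTR followed by a bGH polyadenylation signal closes the vector genome. The "nef" annotation next to this LTR overlaps the WPRE and most likely reflects residual HIV sequence rather than an expressed gene.

The internal cassette uses the EF-1α promoter to express 2pabPAC, a fusion of the cyan fluorescent protein mTFP1 from Clavularia (recorded as a d11 variant) to bPAC, the photoactivated adenylyl cyclase from Beggiatoa. The insert was introduced by Gateway cloning. The feature table annotates only the mTFP1 portion. The unannotated stretch between it and the IRES presumably holds the bPAC coding sequence, which the annotation tool did not recognise. An EMCV IRES then drives blasticidin S deaminase from the same transcript, so transduced cells can be selected with blasticidin, and a WPRE enhances transcript expression.

According to the record and the associated publication title, mTFP1 serves as a FRET donor that lets two-photon excitation activate bPAC. This allows cAMP signalling to be switched on in single cells within three-dimensional tissues.
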