Addgene plasmid #158971: pCSIIbsr_2pabPAC
Purpose: 2P-activatable bPAC for lentivirus
Depositing lab: Michiyuki Matsuda. Depositing organization: Kyoto University, Graduate School of Biostudies. Publication: Single-Cell Activation of the cAMP-Signaling Pathway in 3D Tissues with FRET-Assisted Two-Photon Activation of bPAC. Kinjo T, Watabe T, Kobachi K, Terai K, Matsuda M. ACS Chem Biol. 2020 Oct 19. doi: 10.1021/acschembio.0c00333. PubMed 33074647.
Backbone
  Vector backbone: pCSIIbsr
  Backbone size w/o insert (bp): 10000
  Total vector size (bp): 11800
  Vector type: Mammalian Expression, Lentiviral
  Selectable markers: Blasticidin
Growth in bacteria
  Bacterial resistance: Ampicillin, 100 μg/mL
  Growth temperature: 37°C
  Growth strain: DH5alpha
  Copy number: Unknown
Gene/Insert
  Gene/Insert name: 2pabPAC (alt name: mTFP1(d11)_bPAC)
  Species: Beggiatoa sp and Clavularia sp.
  Insert size (bp): 1800
  Promoter: EF-1a
  Cloning method: Gateway Cloning
  Sequencing primers: 5′ EF1a-F; 3′ IRES-reverse
Terms and licenses: Academic/Nonprofit Terms; Industry Terms: Not Available to Industry
How to cite: pCSIIbsr_2pabPAC was a gift from Michiyuki Matsuda (Addgene plasmid # 158971 ; http://n2t.net/addgene:158971 ; RRID:Addgene_158971)
